Addgene plasmid #22887: pcDNA4-Flag-Timeless
Depositing lab: Aziz Sancar. Depositing organization: University of North Carolina at Chapel Hill. Publication: Coupling of human circadian and cell cycles by the timeless protein. Unsal-Kacmaz K, Mullen TE, Kaufmann WK, Sancar A. Mol Cell Biol. 2005 Apr . 25(8):3109-16. 10.1128/MCB.25.8.3109-3116.2005 PubMed 15798197.
Backbone
  Vector backbone: pcDNA4a/myc-is
  Backbone manufacturer: Invitrogen
  Backbone size w/o insert (bp): 5100
  Vector type: Mammalian Expression
  Selectable markers: Zeocin
Growth in bacteria
  Bacterial resistance: Ampicillin, 100 μg/mL
  Growth temperature: 37°C
  Growth strain: DH5alpha
  Copy number: High Copy
Gene/Insert
  Gene/Insert name: Timeless (alt name: Tim)
  Species: H. sapiens (human)
  Insert size (bp): 3620
  Mutation: deleted normal start codon, replaced with start codon before Flag tag
  Entrez Gene: TIMELESS (a.k.a. FASPS4, TIM, TIM1, hTIM)
  Tag / fusion protein: Flag (N terminal on insert)
  Cloning method: Restriction Enzyme; 5′ cloning site EcoRV (not destroyed); 3′ cloning site NotI (not destroyed)
  Sequencing primers: 5′ T7; 3′ BGH
Terms and licenses: Academic/Nonprofit Terms; Industry Terms: Not Available to Industry
How to cite: pcDNA4-Flag-Timeless was a gift from Aziz Sancar (Addgene plasmid # 22887 ; http://n2t.net/addgene:22887 ; RRID:Addgene_22887)
