[The description below was written by a language model from this plasmid's Addgene catalogue record and pLannotate feature annotations shown in this document.]
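Description:
pcDNA4-Flag-Timeless is a mammalian expression plasmid built on an Invitrogen pcDNA4/myc-His-type backbone (recorded as about 5.1 kb), carrying the human TIMELESS (TIM) coding sequence of roughly 3.6 kb for a sequenced total of about 8.7 kb. It is propagated in E. coli as a high-copy plasmid through a ColE1/pUC-type origin with ampicillin selection from the bla gene, and it also contains an f1 origin that allows single-stranded DNA production. For selection in mammalian cells it carries a Zeocin resistance cassette in which the Sh ble gene sits behind both the SV40 early promoter and the bacterial EM7 promoter and is terminated by an SV40 polyadenylation signal, so the same marker can function in either host.

The payload is driven by the human cytomegalovirus immediate-early enhancer and promoter and terminated by the bovine growth hormone polyadenylation signal, an arrangement that gives strong constitutive expression in transfected mammalian cells. A T7 promoter lies between the CMV promoter and the insert, serving as a sequencing primer site and potentially for in vitro transcription. The native start codon of Timeless was removed and replaced by a start codon placed ahead of an N-terminal FLAG epitope, so translation yields a FLAG-Timeless fusion suited to detection and immunoprecipitation with anti-FLAG antibodies. The insert was cloned between EcoRV and NotI sites, both retained. The feature table does not annotate the backbone's C-terminal myc or His tags, and the record does not say whether they are fused to the insert. The associated publication concerns Timeless linking the human circadian and cell cycles, consistent with use for expressing tagged protein in human cells.
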