Features (pLannotate 1.2.2; 22 found; start..end, strand, type, name):
      1..380     +  enhancer       CMV enhancer: human cytomegalovirus immediate early enhancer
    381..584     +  promoter       CMV promoter: human cytomegalovirus (CMV) immediate early promoter
    580..613     +  LTR            5' LTR (truncated) (fragment): truncated 5' long terminal repeat (LTR) from HIV-1
    629..647     +  promoter       T7 promoter: promoter for bacteriophage T7 RNA polymerase
    734..754     +  CDS            FLAG (fragment): FLAG® epitope tag, followed by an enterokinase cleavage site
    755..4375    +  CDS            TIMELESS: TIM_HUMAN - Also known as TIM From Homo sapiens (Human).
   4494..4718    +  polyA_signal   bGH poly(A) signal: bovine growth hormone polyadenylation signal
   4722..4743    +  promoter       SV40 promoter (fragment): SV40 enhancer and early promoter
   4764..5192    +  rep_origin     f1 ori (sequence partly withheld): f1 bacteriophage origin of replication; arrow indicates direction of (+) strand synthesis
   5206..5535    +  promoter       SV40 promoter: SV40 enhancer and early promoter
   5583..5630    +  promoter       EM7 promoter: synthetic bacterial promoter&nbsp
   5649..6023    +  CDS            BleoR: antibiotic-binding protein; Sh ble from Streptoalloteichus hindustanus; confers resistance to bleomycin, phleomycin, and Zeocin™
   6033..6158    +  CDS            ble (fragment): BLE_KLEPN - Experimental evidence at protein level: Swiss-Prot protein existence level 1. Binding protein with a strong affinity to the bleomycin family of antibiotics. Binds to CL990; an antimitotic-antibiotic compound. From Klebsiella pneumoniae.
   6153..6274    +  polyA_signal   SV40 poly(A) signal: SV40 polyadenylation signal
   6347..6363    -  protein_bind   lac operator: The lac repressor binds to the lac operator to inhibit transcription in E. coli. This inhibition can be relieved by adding lactose or isopropyl-β-D-thiogalactopyranoside (IPTG). lac repressor encoded by lacI
   6371..6401    -  promoter       lac promoter: promoter for the E. coli lac operon
   6416..6437    -  protein_bind   CAP binding site: CAP binding activates transcription in the presence of cAMP. E. coli catabolite activator protein
   6450..6542    -  CDS            lacI (fragment): lac repressor; lacI; The lac repressor binds to the lac operator to inhibit transcription in E. coli. This inhibition can be relieved by adding lactose or isopropyl-β-D-thiogalactopyranoside (IPTG).
   6725..7313    -  rep_origin     ori: high-copy-number ColE1/pMB1/pBR322/pUC origin of replication
   7484..8344    -  CDS            AmpR: β-lactamase; bla; confers resistance to ampicillin, carbenicillin, and related antibiotics
   8345..8449    -  promoter       AmpR promoter: bla
   8508..8560    -  misc_feature   bom (fragment): basis of mobility region from pBR322
>Addgene plasmid #22887 | pcDNA4-Flag-Timeless | addgene full sequence | sequence record 259364 | Addgene NGS Result
GACATTGATTATTGACTAGTTATTAATAGTAATCAATTACGGGGTCATTAGTTCATAGCCCATATATGGA
GTTCCGCGTTACATAACTTACGGTAAATGGCCCGCCTGGCTGACCGCCCAACGACCCCCGCCCATTGACG
TCAATAATGACGTATGTTCCCATAGTAACGCCAATAGGGACTTTCCATTGACGTCAATGGGTGGAGTATT
TACGGTAAACTGCCCACTTGGCAGTACATCAAGTGTATCATATGCCAAGTACGCCCCCTATTGACGTCAA
TGACGGTAAATGGCCCGCCTGGCATTATGCCCAGTACATGACCTTATGGGACTTTCCTACTTGGCAGTAC
ATCTACGTATTAGTCATCGCTATTACCATGGTGATGCGGTTTTGGCAGTACATCAATGGGCGTGGATAGC
GGTTTGACTCACGGGGATTTCCAAGTCTCCACCCCATTGACGTCAATGGGAGTTTGTTTTGGCACCAAAA
TCAACGGGACTTTCCAAAATGTCGTAACAACTCCGCCCCATTGACGCAAATGGGCGGTAGGCGTGTACGG
TGGGAGGTCTATATAAGCAGAGCTCTCTGGCTAACTAGAGAACCCACTGCTTACTGGCTTATCGAAATTA
ATACGACTCACTATAGGGAGACCCAAGCTGGCTAGTTAAGCTTGGTACCGAGCTCGGATCCACTAGTCCA
GTGTGGTGGAATTCTGCAGATATCAGGATGGACTACAAGGACGACGATGACAAGGACTTGCACATGATGA
ACTGTGAACTTCTAGCCACATGTAGTGCCCTTGGGTACTTGGAGGGAGACACTTACCATAAGGAACCAGA
TTGCTTAGAGAGCGTGAAGGATCTGATCCGCTATTTGAGGCATGAGGATGAGACACGAGATGTGCGGCAG
CAGCTGGGGGCAGCCCAGATCCTACAGAGCGACCTTCTGCCCATCCTCACCCAGCACCACCAGGACAAGC
CTCTCTTTGATGCTGTTATCAGACTGATGGTGAACTTGACACAACCAGCCTTGCTCTGTTTTGGCAATCT
GCCTAAGGAGCCCAGCTTTCGGCACCATTTTTTGCAGGTGCTAACTTATTTGCAGGCCTACAAAGAGGCC
TTTGCCAGTGAGAAGGCTTTTGGAGTCCTCAGTGAAACCTTGTATGAGCTGCTGCAGCTGGGCTGGGAGG
AACGGCAGGAGGAAGACAACTTGCTGATTGAACGGATCCTACTGCTGGTCAGAAATATTCTCCATGTCCC
AGCTGACCTTGATCAGGAGAAGAAGATTGATGATGACGCCAGTGCCCATGACCAGCTCCTCTGGGCGATT
CACCTCAGCGGCCTGGATGACCTGCTCCTCTTTCTGGCCAGCTCGTCTGCTGAGGAGCAATGGAGCCTGC
ATGTGCTAGAGATTGTCTCCCTTATGTTTCGTGACCAGAACCCCGAGCAGCTGGCGGGAGTAGGGCAGGG
ACGCTTAGCTCAGGAGCGGAGTGCAGATTTTGCAGAACTGGAGGTATTGCGCCAGCGAGAGATGGCAGAA
AAGAAGACTCGAGCCCTCCAGCGAGGCAACAGGCATTCTCGATTTGGGGGCTCCTATATTGTCCAGGGGT
TGAAATCCATTGGGGAGAGGGACCTCATCTTTCACAAAGGCCTTCACAACCTACGAAACTACAGTTCAGA
TTTGGGAAAGCAGCCGAAAAAGGTGCCTAAACGTCGCCAGGCCGCCCGAGAGCTGTCCATTCAGCGCCGT
TCTGCCCTCAATGTGAGGCTCTTCCTCAGAGACTTCTGCTCTGAGTTCCTGGAGAACTGTTACAACCGGC
TCATGGGATCAGTAAAGGATCACCTGCTTCGGGAGAAAGCTCAGCAGCATGATGAGACCTATTATATGTG
GGCCTTGGCTTTCTTCATGGCCTTCAACCGAGCTGCCTCCTTCCGGCCAGGCCTGGTTTCTGAGACCCTC
AGTGTCCGTACCTTCCACTTCATTGAGCAGAACCTCACCAACTACTATGAGATGATGCTGACTGACCGCA
AGGAAGCTGCCTCCTGGGCACGCCGGATGCACTTGGCTCTGAAGGCCTATCAGGAGCTGCTGGCAACAGT
GAATGAGATGGACTTATCTCCAGATGAGGCTGTGAGGGAGAGCAGCCGCATCATCAAGAACAATATTTTC
TATGTGATGGAGTACCGAGAACTATTCCTGGCACTTTTTCGAAAGTTTGATGAGAGATGCCAGCCCCGCT
CTTTCCTTCGTGACCTGGTGGAGACCACCCACCTCTTCCTCAAAATGTTGGAGCGATTCTGTCGGAGCCG
TGGGAACCTGGTGGTGCAGAACAAACAAAAGAAGAGAAGGAAGAAGAAGAAGAAGGTCCTAGACCAGGCC
ATTGTTTCTGGTAATGTCCCATCTAGCCCAGAAGAAGTGGAGGCTGTGTGGCCAGCCCTGGCTGAGCAGC
TACAGTGCTGTGCCCAGAATTCTGAGCTCAGCATGGACTCCGTGGTTCCCTTTGATGCGGCCTCAGAGGT
GCCAGTGGAGGAGCAGCGGGCAGAAGCTATGGTACGGATCCAAGACTGTCTCCTGGCTGGCCAGGCCCCA
CAGGCCCTGACTCTCCTGAGGTCTGCTCGGGAGGTGTGGCCTGAAGGAGATGTGTTTGGCTCTCAAGACA
TTTCTCCAGAGGAAGAGATCCAGTTGCTGAAACAAATCCTCTCTGCTCCACTTCCCCGGCAGCAGGGCCC
AGAGGAACGTGGGGCAGAGGAAGAAGAAGAGGAGGAGGAGGAGGAAGAGGAGGAGTTGCAAGTGGTCCAG
GTGTCGGAGAAAGAATTTAATTTTCTGGACTACCTGAAACGCTTTGCATGTTCAACTGTCGTTCGAGCCT
ATGTGCTGCTACTAAGGAGCTACCAGCAGAATAGTGCCCACACTAACCATTGCATTGTGAAGATGCTGCA
CCGGCTGGCCCATGACCTCAAAATGGAAGCCCTACTTTTTCAGCTGTCAGTCTTCTGCCTCTTCAATCGT
CTGCTTAGTGACCCTGCTGCTGGAGCCTACAAAGAGCTAGTGACTTTTGCCAAATACATCCTGGGCAAAT
TTTTTGCACTGGCTGCAGTCAACCAAAAAGCCTTTGTGGAGCTGTTGTTCTGGAAGAACACAGCTGTGGT
TCGAGAGATGACTGAGGGCTATGGCTCCCTGGATGACAGGTCTTCCAGTCGCAGAGCACCTACATGGAGC
CCCGAAGAAGAGGCTCATCTTCAGGAGCTGTACCTCGCCAATAAGGACGTGGAAGGGCAGGATGTGGTGG
AAGCCATCTTGGCCCACCTGAATACTGTTCCTCGAACACGCAAGCAGATCATCCACCATCTGGTACAGAT
GGGACTGGCTGACAGTGTCAAGGACTTCCAAAGGAAAGGAACCCATATTGTACTGTGGACGGGGGATCAG
GAGTTGGAGCTGCAGCGGCTTTTTGAGGAATTCCGGGACTCAGATGATGTCCTGGGTCATATCATGAAGA
ATATCACAGCCAAACGCTCACGGGCCCGAATAGTGGATAAACTCTTGGCTCTGGGGCTGGTGGCTGAGCG
GCGGGAGCTGTACAAGAAACGGCAGAAAAAGTTGGCATCCTCCATCTTGCCAAATGGAGCGGAGTCCCTG
AAAGATTTTTGCCAGGAAGATCTGGAAGAAGAGGAAAACCTGCCTGAGGAAGACAGCGAAGAGGAAGAAG
AAGGGGGCTCAGAAGCAGAACAAGTCCAGGGTAGCTTAGTCCTTTCAAATGAAAACCTTGGTCAAAGCCT
GCATCAGGAAGGCTTTTCTATCCCGCTCCTATGGCTCCAGAACTGCCTGATCCGAGCAGCTGATGATCGG
GAAGAGGATGGCTGCTCCCAGGCCGTTCCATTGGTGCCACTCACAGAGGAAAATGAGGAAGCCATGGAAA
ACGAACAGTTTCAGCAGCTGTTGCGCAAGCTAGGGGTTCGGCCCCCTGCCTCTGGGCAGGAAACCTTCTG
GCGAATTCCAGCCAAGCTGAGTCCTACCCAGCTCCGGAGGGCAGCAGCTTCTTTGAGTCAACCAGAGGAG
GAACAGAAGCTGCAGCCAGAGCTGCAGCCTAAAGTCCCTGGAGAGCAAGGCTCTGATGAGGAGCACTGTA
AAGAGCACCGAGCACAAGCCCTGAGGGCCCTCTTGCTAGCCCACAAGAAGAAAGCGGGCCTGGCATCCCC
AGAGGAGGAAGACGCTGTTGGTAAAGAGCCGCTGAAGGCAGCACCCAAGAAACGACAATTGCTGGACAGC
GACGAGGAACAGGAAGAAGATGAGGGCAGGAACAGAGCACCAGAGTTGGGAGCTCCAGGAATCCAAAAGA
AGAAACGATACCAGATTGAGGATGATGAGGATGAGCGGCCGCTCGAGTCTAGAGGGCCCTTCGAACAAAA
ACTCATCTCAGAAGAGGATCTGAATATGCATACCGGTCATCATCACCATCACCATTGAGTTTAAACCCGC
TGATCAGCCTCGACTGTGCCTTCTAGTTGCCAGCCATCTGTTGTTTGCCCCTCCCCCGTGCCTTCCTTGA
CCCTGGAAGGTGCCACTCCCACTGTCCTTTCCTAATAAAATGAGGAAATTGCATCGCATTGTCTGAGTAG
GTGTCATTCTATTCTGGGGGGTGGGGTGGGGCAGGACAGCAAGGGGGAGGATTGGGAAGACAATAGCAGG
CATGCTGGGGATGCGGTGGGCTCTATGGCTTCTGAGGCGGAAAGAACCAGCTGGGGCTCTAGGGGGTATC
CCC
[124 nt withheld, positions 4764-4887]
C
[91 nt withheld, positions 4889-4979]
A
[49 nt withheld, positions 4981-5029]
CCTTTGACGTTGGAGTCCACGTTCTTT
[37 nt withheld, positions 5057-5093]
ACCCTATCTCGGTCTATTCTTTTGATTTATAAGGGATTTTGCCGATTTCGGCCTATTGGTTAAAAAATGA
GCTGATTTAACAAAAATTTAACGCGAATTAATTCTGTGGAATGTGTGTCAGTTAGGGTGTGGAAAGTCCC
CAGGCTCCCCAGCAGGCAGAAGTATGCAAAGCATGCATCTCAATTAGTCAGCAACCAGGTGTGGAAAGTC
CCCAGGCTCCCCAGCAGGCAGAAGTATGCAAAGCATGCATCTCAATTAGTCAGCAACCATAGTCCCGCCC
CTAACTCCGCCCATCCCGCCCCTAACTCCGCCCAGTTCCGCCCATTCTCCGCCCCATGGCTGACTAATTT
TTTTTATTTATGCAGAGGCCGAGGCCGCCTCTGCCTCTGAGCTATTCCAGAAGTAGTGAGGAGGCTTTTT
TGGAGGCCTAGGCTTTTGCAAAAAGCTCCCGGGAGCTTGTATATCCATTTTCGGATCTGATCAGCACGTG
TTGACAATTAATCATCGGCATAGTATATCGGCATAGTATAATACGACAAGGTGAGGAACTAAACCATGGC
CAAGTTGACCAGTGCCGTTCCGGTGCTCACCGCGCGCGACGTCGCCGGAGCGGTCGAGTTCTGGACCGAC
CGGCTCGGGTTCTCCCGGGACTTCGTGGAGGACGACTTCGCCGGTGTGGTCCGGGACGACGTGACCCTGT
TCATCAGCGCGGTCCAGGACCAGGTGGTGCCGGACAACACCCTGGCCTGGGTGTGGGTGCGCGGCCTGGA
CGAGCTGTACGCCGAGTGGTCGGAGGTCGTGTCCACGAACTTCCGGGACGCCTCCGGGCCGGCCATGACC
GAGATCGGCGAGCAGCCGTGGGGGCGGGAGTTCGCCCTGCGCGACCCGGCCGGCAACTGCGTGCACTTCG
TGGCCGAGGAGCAGGACTGACACGTGCTACGAGATTTCGATTCCACCGCCGCCTTCTATGAAAGGTTGGG
CTTCGGAATCGTTTTCCGGGACGCCGGCTGGATGATCCTCCAGCGCGGGGATCTCATGCTGGAGTTCTTC
GCCCACCCCAACTTGTTTATTGCAGCTTATAATGGTTACAAATAAAGCAATAGCATCACAAATTTCACAA
ATAAAGCATTTTTTTCACTGCATTCTAGTTGTGGTTTGTCCAAACTCATCAATGTATCTTATCATGTCTG
TATACCGTCGACCTCTAGCTAGAGCTTGGCGTAATCATGGTCATAGCTGTTTCCTGTGTGAAATTGTTAT
CCGCTCACAATTCCACACAACATACGAGCCGGAAGCATAAAGTGTAAAGCCTGGGGTGCCTAATGAGTGA
GCTAACTCACATTAATTGCGTTGCGCTCACTGCCCGCTTTCCAGTCGGGAAACCTGTCGTGCCAGCTGCA
TTAATGAATCGGCCAACGCGCGGGGAGAGGCGGTTTGCGTATTGGGCGCTCTTCCGCTTCCTCGCTCACT
GACTCGCTGCGCTCGGTCGTTCGGCTGCGGCGAGCGGTATCAGCTCACTCAAAGGCGGTAATACGGTTAT
CCACAGAATCAGGGGATAACGCAGGAAAGAACATGTGAGCAAAAGGCCAGCAAAAGGCCAGGAACCGTAA
AAAGGCCGCGTTGCTGGCGTTTTTCCATAGGCTCCGCCCCCCTGACGAGCATCACAAAAATCGACGCTCA
AGTCAGAGGTGGCGAAACCCGACAGGACTATAAAGATACCAGGCGTTTCCCCCTGGAAGCTCCCTCGTGC
GCTCTCCTGTTCCGACCCTGCCGCTTACCGGATACCTGTCCGCCTTTCTCCCTTCGGGAAGCGTGGCGCT
TTCTCATAGCTCACGCTGTAGGTATCTCAGTTCGGTGTAGGTCGTTCGCTCCAAGCTGGGCTGTGTGCAC
GAACCCCCCGTTCAGCCCGACCGCTGCGCCTTATCCGGTAACTATCGTCTTGAGTCCAACCCGGTAAGAC
ACGACTTATCGCCACTGGCAGCAGCCACTGGTAACAGGATTAGCAGAGCGAGGTATGTAGGCGGTGCTAC
AGAGTTCTTGAAGTGGTGGCCTAACTACGGCTACACTAGAAGAACAGTATTTGGTATCTGCGCTCTGCTG
AAGCCAGTTACCTTCGGAAAAAGAGTTGGTAGCTCTTGATCCGGCAAACAAACCACCGCTGGTAGCGGTG
GTTTTTTTGTTTGCAAGCAGCAGATTACGCGCAGAAAAAAAGGATCTCAAGAAGATCCTTTGATCTTTTC
TACGGGGTCTGACGCTCAGTGGAACGAAAACTCACGTTAAGGGATTTTGGTCATGAGATTATCAAAAAGG
ATCTTCACCTAGATCCTTTTAAATTAAAAATGAAGTTTTAAATCAATCTAAAGTATATATGAGTAAACTT
GGTCTGACAGTTACCAATGCTTAATCAGTGAGGCACCTATCTCAGCGATCTGTCTATTTCGTTCATCCAT
AGTTGCCTGACTCCCCGTCGTGTAGATAACTACGATACGGGAGGGCTTACCATCTGGCCCCAGTGCTGCA
ATGATACCGCGAGACCCACGCTCACCGGCTCCAGATTTATCAGCAATAAACCAGCCAGCCGGAAGGGCCG
AGCGCAGAAGTGGTCCTGCAACTTTATCCGCCTCCATCCAGTCTATTAATTGTTGCCGGGAAGCTAGAGT
AAGTAGTTCGCCAGTTAATAGTTTGCGCAACGTTGTTGCCATTGCTACAGGCATCGTGGTGTCACGCTCG
TCGTTTGGTATGGCTTCATTCAGCTCCGGTTCCCAACGATCAAGGCGAGTTACATGATCCCCCATGTTGT
GCAAAAAAGCGGTTAGCTCCTTCGGTCCTCCGATCGTTGTCAGAAGTAAGTTGGCCGCAGTGTTATCACT
CATGGTTATGGCAGCACTGCATAATTCTCTTACTGTCATGCCATCCGTAAGATGCTTTTCTGTGACTGGT
GAGTACTCAACCAAGTCATTCTGAGAATAGTGTATGCGGCGACCGAGTTGCTCTTGCCCGGCGTCAATAC
GGGATAATACCGCGCCACATAGCAGAACTTTAAAAGTGCTCATCATTGGAAAACGTTCTTCGGGGCGAAA
ACTCTCAAGGATCTTACCGCTGTTGAGATCCAGTTCGATGTAACCCACTCGTGCACCCAACTGATCTTCA
GCATCTTTTACTTTCACCAGCGTTTCTGGGTGAGCAAAAACAGGAAGGCAAAATGCCGCAAAAAAGGGAA
TAAGGGCGACACGGAAATGTTGAATACTCATACTCTTCCTTTTTCAATATTATTGAAGCATTTATCAGGG
TTATTGTCTCATGAGCGGATACATATTTGAATGTATTTAGAAAAATAAACAAATAGGGGTTCCGCGCACA
TTTCCCCGAAAAGTGCCACCTGACGTCGACGGATCGGGAGATCTCCCGATCCCCTATGGTGCACTCTCAG
TACAATCTGCTCTGATGCCGCATAGTTAAGCCAGTATCTGCTCCCTGCTTGTGTGTTGGAGGTCGCTGAG
TAGTGCGCGAGCAAAATTTAAGCTACAACAAGGCAAGGCTTGACCGACAATTGCATGAAGAATCTGCTTA
GGGTTAGGCGTTTTGCGCTGCTTCGCGATGTACGGGCCAGATATACGCGTT
